Addgene plasmid #229971: psBIG1a ActBT2AmcherryP2AP -TagBFPH
Purpose: Harbor sgRNA+PAM sequence of ActinB gene for knockin using CRISPR and Homology Independent Targeted Integration. Contains Last ActB exon fused T2A-mCherry-P2A-puro and mTagBFPnls-T2A-Hygro
Depositing lab: Martin Pelosse. Depositing organization: European Molecular Biology Laboratory (EMBL), Grenoble. Publication: biGMamAct: efficient CRISPR/Cas9-mediated docking of large functional DNA cargoes at the ACTB locus. Pelosse M, Marcia M. Synthetic Biology 2025.02.13 10.1093/synbio/ysaf003.
Backbone
  Vector backbone: pBIG
  Vector type: Mammalian Expression, CRISPR
Growth in bacteria
  Bacterial resistance: Gentamicin, 10 μg/mL
  Growth temperature: 37°C
  Growth strain: DH5alpha
  Copy number: High Copy
Gene/Insert
  Gene/Insert name: ActBT2AmcherryP2AP -TagBFPH
  Species: H. sapiens (human), Synthetic
  Cloning method: Gibson Cloning
Terms and licenses: Academic/Nonprofit Terms; Industry Terms: Not Available to Industry
Depositor comments: Please visit https://doi.org/10.1101/2024.04.18.590029 for bioRxiv preprint.
How to cite: psBIG1a ActBT2AmcherryP2AP -TagBFPH was a gift from Martin Pelosse (Addgene plasmid # 229971 ; http://n2t.net/addgene:229971 ; RRID:Addgene_229971)
