[The description below was written by a language model from this plasmid's Addgene catalogue record and pLannotate feature annotations shown in this document.]
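Description:
psBIG1a ActBT2AmcherryP2AP -TagBFPH is a 6.3 kb CRISPR knock-in donor plasmid built on a pBIG backbone for use in mammalian cells. It is propagated in E. coli at high copy from a ColE1/pUC-type origin and selected with gentamicin, the GmR (aacC1) gene being driven by a class 1 integron Pc promoter. A single loxP site lies next to this bacterial module.

According to the record, the plasmid carries the sgRNA target plus PAM sequence of the human ACTB gene, so that Cas9 can linearise the donor in cells and the payload can be inserted at the ACTB locus by homology-independent targeted integration (HITI). These target sites are not annotated in the feature table. The payload has two divergently oriented units. The first has no annotated promoter of its own. It consists of the last ACTB exon (detected by the annotation tool only as a short conserved actin fragment matched to a nematode homologue) fused in frame to T2A-mCherry-P2A-puromycin resistance and closed by an SV40 poly(A) signal. Its expression would therefore presumably depend on correct integration, which restores the actin coding sequence and places red fluorescence and puromycin resistance under endogenous ACTB transcription. The second unit, on the opposite strand, is an autonomous cassette. A human PGK promoter drives TagBFP carrying three SV40 nuclear localisation signals, linked by a T2A (stated in the record, not annotated) to hygromycin resistance and followed by an SV40 poly(A) signal.

Together, the nuclear blue fluorescence and hygromycin resistance mark cells carrying the cargo, while mCherry and puromycin resistance report in-frame docking at ACTB. The associated work uses this system to dock large functional DNA cargoes at that locus.
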