Features (pLannotate 1.2.2; 18 found; start..end, strand, type, name):
     40..1065    -  CDS            HygR: aminoglycoside phosphotransferase from E. coli; aph(4)-Ia; confers resistance to hygromycin
   1135..1155    -  CDS            SV40 NLS: nuclear localization signal of SV40 (simian virus 40) large T antigen
   1159..1179    -  CDS            SV40 NLS: nuclear localization signal of SV40 (simian virus 40) large T antigen
   1183..1203    -  CDS            SV40 NLS: nuclear localization signal of SV40 (simian virus 40) large T antigen
   1207..1227    -  misc_feature   MCS (fragment): multiple cloning site
   1228..1926    -  CDS            TagBFP: TagBFP is a basic (constitutively fluorescent) blue fluorescent protein published in 2008, derived from Entacmaea quadricolor. It is reported to be a very rapidly-maturing monomer with very low acid sensitivity.
   1982..2010    -  LTR            5' LTR (truncated) (fragment): truncated 5' long terminal repeat (LTR) from HIV-1
   2011..2511    -  promoter       hPGK promoter: human phosphoglycerate kinase 1 promoter
   2641..2736    +  CDS            ACT_DICVI: Experimental evidence at transcript level: Swiss-Prot protein existence level 2. Actins are highly conserved proteins that are involved in various types of cell motility and are ubiquitously expressed in all eukaryotic cells. From Dictyocaulus viviparus (Bovine lungworm).
   2818..3525    +  CDS            mCherry: mCherry is a basic (constitutively fluorescent) red fluorescent protein published in 2004, derived from Discosoma sp.. It is reported to be a very rapidly-maturing monomer with low acid sensitivity.
   3541..3596    +  CDS            P2A (fragment): 2A peptide from porcine teschovirus-1 polyprotein Eukaryotic ribosomes fail to insert a peptide bond between the Gly and Pro residues, yielding separate polypeptides.
   3601..4200    +  CDS            PuroR (fragment): puromycin N-acetyltransferase; pac from Streptomyces; confers resistance to puromycin
   4249..4383    +  polyA_signal   SV40 poly(A) signal: SV40 polyadenylation signal
   4454..4487    -  protein_bind   loxP: Cre-mediated recombination occurs in the 8-bp core sequence (GCATACAT). Cre recombinase
   4515..4543    +  promoter       Pc promoter: intI1 (promoter lies within the coding sequence); class 1 integron promoter
   4713..5246    +  CDS            GmR: gentamycin acetyltransferase; aacC1; confers resistance to gentamycin
   5306..5894    -  rep_origin     ori: high-copy-number ColE1/pMB1/pBR322/pUC origin of replication
   6237..6318    -  polyA_signal   SV40 poly(A) signal: SV40 polyadenylation signal
>Addgene plasmid #229971 | psBIG1a ActBT2AmcherryP2AP -TagBFPH | addgene full sequence | sequence record 461254 | Addgene NGS Result
CAATTGCATTCATTTTTGTTTCAGGTTCAGGGGGAGGTGCTATTCCTTTGCCCTCGGACGAGTGCTGGGG
CGTCGGTTTCCACTATCGGCGAGTACTTCTACACAGCCATCGGTCCAGACGGCCGCGCTTCTGCGGGCGA
TTTGTGTACGCCCGACAGTCCCGGCTCCGGATCGGACGATTGCGTCGCATCGACCCTGCGCCCAAGCTGC
ATCATCGAAATTGCCGTCAACCAAGCTCTGATAGAGTTGGTCAAGACCAATGCGGAGCATATACGCCCGG
AGCCGCGGCGATCCTGCAAGCTCCGGATGCCTCCGCTCGAAGTAGCGCGTCTGCTGCTCCATACAAGCCA
ACCACGGCCTCCAGAAGAAGATGTTGGCGACCTCGTATTGGGAATCCCCGAACATCGCCTCGCTCCAGTC
AATGACCGCTGTTATGCGGCCATTGTCCGTCAGGACATTGTTGGAGCCGAAATCCGCGTGCACGAGGTGC
CGGACTTCGGGGCAGTCCTCGGCCCAAAGCATCAGCTCATCGAGAGCCTGCGCGACGGACGCACTGACGG
TGTCGTCCATCACAGTTTGCCAGTGATACACATGGGGATCAGCAATCGCGCATATGAAATCACGCCATGT
AGTGTATTGACCGATTCCTTGCGGTCCGAATGGGCCGAACCCGCTCGTCTGGCTAAGATCGGCCGCAGCG
ATCGCATCCATGGCCTCCGCGACCGGCTGCAGAACAGCGGGCAGTTCGGTTTCAGGCAGGTCTTGCAACG
TGACACCCTGTGCACGGCGGGAGATGCAATAGGTCAGGCTCTCGCTGAATTCCCCAATGTCAAGCACTTC
CGGAATCGGGAGCGCGGCCGATGCAAAGTGCCGATAAACATAACGATCTTTGTAGAAACCATCGGCGCAG
CTATTTACCCGCAGGACATATCCACGCCCTCCTACATCGAAGCTGAAAGCACGAGATTCTTCGCCCTCCG
AGAGCTGCATCAGGTCGGAGACGCTGTCGAACTTTTCGATCAGAAACTTCTCGACAGACGTCGCGGTGAG
TTCAGGCTTTTTCATGTATACGGGGCCAGGATTCTCCTCGACGTCACCGCATGTTAGCAGACTTCCTCTG
CCCTCGGTGGATCCTACCTTTCTCTTCTTTTTTGGATCTACCTTTCTCTTCTTTTTTGGATCTACCTTTC
TCTTCTTTTTTGGATCAGCTCGAGATCTGAGTCCGGAATTAAGCTTGTGCCCCAGTTTGCTAGGGAGGTC
GCAGTATCTGGCCACTGCCACCTCGTGCTGCTCGACGTAGGTCTCGTTGTTGGCCTCCTTGATTCTTTCC
AGTCTGTAGTCCACATAGTAGACGCCAGGCATCTTGAGGTTCTTAGCGGGTTTCTTGGATCTATATGTGG
TCTTGATGTTTGCGATCAGATGGCTCCCGCCCACGAGCTTCAGGGCCATGTCGTTTCTGCCTTCCAGGCC
GCCGTCAGCGGGGTACAGCGTCTCGGTGAAGGCCTCCCAGCCGAGTGTTTTCTTCTGCATCACAGGGCCG
TTGGATGTGAAGTTCACCCCTCTGATCTTGACGTTGTAGATGAGGCAGCCGTCCTGGAGGCTGGTGTCCT
GGGTAGCGGTCAGCACGCCCCCGTCTTCGTATGTGGTGACTCTCTCCCATGTGAAGCCCTCAGGGAAGGA
CTGCTTGAAGAAGTCGGGGATGCCCTGGGTGTGGTTGATGAAGGTCTTGCTGCCGTAGAGGAAGCTAGTA
GCCAGGATGTCGAAGGCGAAGGGGAGAGGGCCGCCCTCGACCACCTTGATTCTCATGGTCTGGGTGCCCT
CGTAGGGCTTGCCTTCGCCCTCGGATGTGCACTTGAAGTGATGGTTGTCCACGGTGCCCTCCATGTACAG
CTTCATGTGCATGTTCTCCTTAATCAGCTCGCTCATGGTGGCGACCGGTATACGCGCTAGCGGATCTGAC
GGTTATATTTCGATAAGCCAGTAAGCAGTGGGTTCTCTAGTTAGCCAGAGCTGGGGAGAGAGGTCGGTGA
TTCGGTCAACGAGGGAGCCGACTGCCGACGTGCGCTCCGGAGGCTTGCAGAATGCGGAACACCGCGCGGG
CAGGAACAGGGCCCACACTACCGCCCCACACCCCGCCTCCCGCACCGCCCCTTCCCGGCCGCTGCTCTCG
GCGCGCCCTGCTGAGCAGCCGCTATTGGCCACAGCCCATCGCGGTCGGCGCGCTGCCATTGCTCCCTGGC
GCTGTCCGTCTGCGAGGGTACTAGTGAGACGTGCGGCTTCCGTTTGTCACGTCCGGCACGCCGCGAACCG
CAAGGAACCTTCCCGACTTAGGGGCGGAGCAGGAAGCGTCGCCGGGGGGCCCACAAGGGTAGCGGCGAAG
ATCCGGGTGACGCTGCGAACGGACGTGAAGAATGTGCGAGACCCAGGGTCGGCGCCGCTGCGTTTCCCGG
AACCACGCCCAGAGCAGCCGCGTCCCTGCGCAAACCCAGGGCTGCCTTGGAAAAGGCGCAAATGAGACAG
CTCCCCACACACCACAGGGTGTGTGGGGAGCTGTCACATCCAGGGTCCTCACTGCCTGTCCCCTTCCCTC
CTCAGATCATTGCTCCTCCTGAGCGCAAGTACTCCGTGTGGATCGGCGGCTCCATCCTGGCCTCGCTGTC
CACCTTCCAGCAGATGTGGATCAGCAAGCAGGAGTATGACGAGTCCGGCCCCTCCATCGTCCACCGCAAA
TGCTTCGGGGCCGGATCGGGAGAGGGCAGAGGAAGTCTGCTAACATGCGGTGACGTCGAGGAGAATCCTG
GCCCCGGGGTCGCCACCATGGTGAGCAAGGGCGAGGAGGATAACATGGCCATCATCAAGGAGTTCATGCG
CTTCAAGGTGCACATGGAGGGCTCCGTGAACGGCCACGAGTTCGAGATCGAGGGCGAGGGCGAGGGCCGC
CCCTACGAGGGCACCCAGACCGCCAAGCTGAAGGTGACCAAGGGTGGCCCCCTGCCCTTCGCCTGGGACA
TCCTGTCCCCTCAGTTCATGTACGGCTCCAAGGCCTACGTGAAGCACCCCGCCGACATCCCCGACTACTT
GAAGCTGTCCTTCCCCGAGGGCTTCAAGTGGGAGCGCGTGATGAACTTCGAGGACGGCGGCGTGGTGACC
GTGACCCAGGACTCCTCCCTGCAGGACGGCGAGTTCATCTACAAGGTGAAGCTGCGCGGCACCAACTTCC
CCTCCGACGGCCCCGTAATGCAGAAGAAGACCATGGGCTGGGAGGCCTCCTCCGAGCGGATGTACCCCGA
GGACGGCGCCCTGAAGGGCGAGATCAAGCAGAGGCTGAAGCTGAAGGACGGCGGCCACTACGACGCTGAG
GTCAAGACCACCTACAAGGCCAAGAAGCCCGTGCAGCTGCCCGGCGCCTACAACGTCAACATCAAGTTGG
ACATCACCTCCCACAACGAGGACTACACCATCGTGGAACAGTACGAACGCGCCGAGGGCCGCCACTCCAC
CGGCGGCATGGACGAGCTGTACAAGGGGGCCGGATCGGGAGCCACGAACTTCTCTCTGTTAAAGCAAGCA
GGAGACGTGGAAGAAAACCCCGGTCCCGGGATGACCGAGTACAAGCCCACGGTGCGCCTCGCCACCCGCG
ACGACGTCCCCAGGGCCGTACGCACCCTCGCCGCCGCGTTCGCCGACTACCCCGCCACGCGCCACACCGT
CGATCCGGACCGCCACATCGAGCGGGTCACCGAGCTGCAAGAACTCTTCCTCACGCGCGTCGGGCTCGAC
ATCGGCAAGGTGTGGGTCGCGGACGACGGCGCCGCGGTGGCGGTCTGGACCACGCCGGAGAGCGTCGAAG
CGGGGGCGGTGTTCGCCGAGATCGGCCCGCGCATGGCCGAGTTGAGCGGTTCCCGGCTGGCCGCGCAGCA
ACAGATGGAAGGCCTCCTGGCGCCGCACCGGCCCAAGGAGCCCGCGTGGTTCCTGGCCACCGTCGGCGTC
TCGCCCGACCACCAGGGCAAGGGTCTGGGCAGCGCCGTCGTGCTCCCCGGAGTGGAGGCGGCCGAGCGCG
CCGGGGTGCCCGCCTTCCTGGAGACCTCCGCGCCCCACAACCTCCCCTTCTACGAGCGGCTCGGCTTCAC
CGTCACCGCCGACGTCGAGGTGCCCGAAGGACCGCGCACCTGGTGCATGACCCGCAAGCCCGGTGCCTGA
CACCTCCCCCTGAACCTGAAACATAAAATGAATGCAATTGTTGTTGTTAACTTGTTTATTGCAGCTTATA
ATGGTTACAAATAAAGCAATAGCATCACAAATTTCACAAATAAAGCATTTTTTTCACTGCATTCTAGTTG
TGGTTTGTCCAAACTCATCAATGTATCTTATCATGTCTGGATCTGATCACTGCTTGTTCCGTGTTTCAGT
TAGCCTCGATAAAAACTTTAGACCATAGAGCGTTTAAACCCAGATAACTTCGTATAATGTATGCTATACG
AAGTTATGGTACCGCGGCGAAGGCACGAACCCAGTTGACATAAGCCTGTTCGGTTCGTAAACTGTAATGC
AAGTAGCGTATGCGCTCACGCAACTGGTCCAGAACCTTGACCGAACGCAGCGGTGGTAACGGCGCAGTGG
CGGTTTTCATGGCTTGTTATGACTGTTTTTTTGTACAGTCTATGCCTCGGGCATCCAAGCAGCAAGCGCG
TTACGCCGTGGGTCGATGTTTGATGTTATGGAGCAGCAACGATGTTACGCAGCAGGGCAGTCGCCCTAAA
ACAAAGTTAGGTGGCTCAAGTATGGGCATCATTCGCACATGTAGGCTCGGCCCTGACCAAGTCAAATCCA
TGCGGGCTGCTCTTGATCTTTTCGGTCGTGAGTTCGGAGACGTAGCCACCTACTCCCAACATCAGCCGGA
CTCCGATTACCTCGGGAACTTGCTCCGTAGTAAGACATTCATCGCGCTTGCTGCCTTCGACCAAGAAGCG
GTTGTTGGCGCTCTCGCGGCTTACGTTCTGCCCAAGTTTGAGCAGCCGCGTAGTGAGATCTATATCTATG
ATCTCGCAGTCTCCGGCGAGCACCGGAGGCAGGGCATTGCCACCGCGCTCATCAATCTCCTCAAGCATGA
GGCCAACGCGCTTGGTGCTTATGTGATCTACGTGCAAGCAGATTACGGTGACGATCCCGCAGTGGCTCTC
TATACAAAGTTGGGCATACGGGAAGAAGTGATGCACTTTGATATCGACCCAAGTACCGCCACCTAACAAT
TCGTTCAAGCCGAGATCGGGGCCAGGAACCGTAAAAAGGCCGCGTTGCTGGCGTTTTTCCATAGGCTCCG
CCCCCCTGACGAGCATCACAAAAATCGACGCTCAAGTCAGAGGTGGCGAAACCCGACAGGACTATAAAGA
TACCAGGCGTTTCCCCCTGGAAGCTCCCTCGTGCGCTCTCCTGTTCCGACCCTGCCGCTTACCGGATACC
TGTCCGCCTTTCTCCCTTCGGGAAGCGTGGCGCTTTCTCATAGCTCACGCTGTAGGTATCTCAGTTCGGT
GTAGGTCGTTCGCTCCAAGCTGGGCTGTGTGCACGAACCCCCCGTTCAGCCCGACCGCTGCGCCTTATCC
GGTAACTATCGTCTTGAGTCCAACCCGGTAAGACACGACTTATCGCCACTGGCAGCAGCCACTGGTAACA
GGATTAGCAGAGCGAGGTATGTAGGCGGTGCTACAGAGTTCTTGAAGTGGTGGCCTAACTACGGCTACAC
TAGAAGAATAGTATTTGGTATCTGCGCTCTGCTGAAGCCAGTTACCTTCGGAAAAAGAGTTGGTAGCTCT
TGATCCGGCAAACAAACCACCGCTGGTAGCGGTGGTTTTTTTGTTTGCAAGCAGCAGATTACGCGCAGAA
AAAAAGGATCTCAAGAAGATCCTTTGATCTTTTCTACGGGGTCTGACGCTCAGTGGAACGAAAACTCCGG
ATCTCCTGTTTAAACCCCGATTGAGATATAGTTTTTAATTAACCCGTAGTGGCTATGGCAGGGCTTGCCG
CCCCGACGTTGGCTGCGAGCCCTGGGCCTTCACCCGAACTTGGGGGTTGGGGTGGGGAAAAGGAAGAAAC
GCGGGCGTATTGGTCCCAATGGGGTCTCGGTGGGGTATCGACGTAACCCCGATTGAGATATAGATTTAAA
TCTTTAGACCATAGAGCGTTCACTTGACAGAGTGCCAGCCCTGGGACCGAACTCTTCTAGGCTCAAGCAG
TGATCAGCAGTGAAAAAAATGCTTTATTTGTGAAATTTGTGATGCTATTGCTTTATTTGTAACCATTATA
AGCTGCAATAAACAAGTTAACAACAA
